Addgene plasmid #18958: pcDNA3-rBcan
Depositing lab: Mariano Viapiano. Depositing organization: Ohio State University. Publication: BEHAB/brevican requires ADAMTS-mediated proteolytic cleavage to promote glioma invasion. Viapiano MS, Hockfield S, Matthews RT. J Neurooncol. 2008 Jul . 88(3):261-72. 10.1007/s11060-008-9575-8 PubMed 18398576.
Backbone
  Vector backbone: pcDNA3.1+
  Backbone manufacturer: Invitrogen
  Backbone size w/o insert (bp): 5500
  Vector type: Mammalian Expression
  Selectable markers: Neomycin (select with G418)
Growth in bacteria
  Bacterial resistance: Ampicillin, 100 μg/mL
  Growth temperature: 37°C
  Growth strain: DH5alpha
  Copy number: High Copy
Gene/Insert
  Gene/Insert name: Brevican (alt names: BCAN; CSPG7; BEHAB)
  Species: R. norvegicus (rat)
  Insert size (bp): 3100
  GenBank ID: NM_001033665
  Entrez Gene: Bcan (a.k.a. ALPBRE)
  Cloning method: Restriction Enzyme; 5′ cloning site Eco RI (not destroyed); 3′ cloning site Not I (not destroyed)
  Sequencing primers: 5′ T7
Resource information
  A portion of this plasmid was derived from a plasmid made by: Full-length clone was originally obtained from Dr. Yu Yamaguchi (Burnham Institute, La Jolla, CA)
Terms and licenses: Academic/Nonprofit Terms; Industry Terms: Not Available to Industry
How to cite: pcDNA3-rBcan was a gift from Mariano Viapiano (Addgene plasmid # 18958 ; http://n2t.net/addgene:18958 ; RRID:Addgene_18958)
