[The description below was written by a language model from this plasmid's Addgene catalogue record.]
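Description:
pcDNA3-rBcan is a mammalian expression plasmid built on the commercial pcDNA3.1+ backbone (about 5.5 kb without insert) and carrying a roughly 3.1 kb cDNA for rat (Rattus norvegicus) brevican. Brevican, also known as BCAN, CSPG7 or BEHAB, is a chondroitin sulfate proteoglycan of the brain extracellular matrix. The insert sits between EcoRI (5′) and NotI (3′) sites in the polylinker. Both sites were preserved, so the cDNA can be excised or transferred to another vector. The record describes the source clone as full-length and lists no epitope tags, fusions or mutations, which suggests the untagged native protein is expressed.

The plasmid is maintained in E. coli at high copy number under ampicillin selection. The neomycin resistance marker allows G418 selection of stably transfected mammalian cells. The record does not name the promoter and no feature table is provided. However, pcDNA3.1+ vectors conventionally drive the insert from the strong constitutive CMV immediate-early promoter, with a downstream polyadenylation signal. They also carry a T7 promoter just upstream of the cloning site, consistent with the T7 primer listed for 5′ sequencing.

The associated publication examined whether ADAMTS-mediated proteolytic cleavage of BEHAB/brevican is required for it to promote glioma invasion. The construct is therefore suited to transient or stable overexpression of rat brevican in cultured cells. Such experiments can address its processing, its secretion and its effects on tumour cell motility and invasion.
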