>Addgene plasmid #18958 | pcDNA3-rBcan | addgene partial sequence | sequence record 24818 | 18958 sequence with CMV-F
ATTAGCAGANCTCTCTGGCTACTAGAGAACCCACTGCTTACTGGCTTATCGAAATTAATACGACTCACTA
TAGGGAGACCCAAGCTTGGTACCGAGCTCGGATCCACTAGTAACGGCCGCCAGTGTGCTGGAATTCGGCA
CGAGGCGGGACGCGCGGTGTGTGGAGGGGACCTCACAAGTTCTTCCAAGTTTGCAGCATGATCCCATTGC
TTCTGTCCCTGCTGGCAGCTCTGGTCCTGACCCAAGCCCCTGCAGCCCTCGCTGATGACCTGAAAGAAGA
CAGCTCAGAGGATCGAGCCTTTCGGGTGCGCATCGGTGCCGCGCAGCTGCGGGGTGTGCTGGGCGGTGCC
CTGGCCATCCCATGCCACGTCCACCACCTGAGGCCGCCGCCCAGCCGCCGGGCCGCGCCGGGCTTTCCCC
GAGTCAAATGGACCTTCCTGTCCGGGGACCGGGAGGTGGAGGTGCTGGTGGCGCGCGGGCTGCGCGTCAA
GGTAAACGAAGCCTATCGGTTCCGCGTGGCGCTGCCTGCCTACCCCGCATCGCTCACAGATGTGTCTTTA
GTATTGAGCGAACTGCGGCCCAATGATTCCGGGGTCTATCGCTGCGAGGTCCAGCACGGTATCGACGACA
GCAGTGATGCTGTGGAAGTCAAGGTCAAAGGGGTCGTCTTCCTCTACCGAGAAGGNTCTNGCCCCCTNTT
TTTTTTCTTTTCCTGGANACCNAGAAANCNTTGTTNTCANATCNAACCCAAATNGCNCCCTGACANCTGT
ATGCTGCTACTCGCGNTATGAAANTGTGATNTGCTGGCTTCCA
